>Addgene plasmid #14908 | pAJ01 | depositor full sequence | sequence record 8177 | Author sequence
AAGCTTGCATGCCTGCAGGTCGACTCTAGAGGATCCCCGGGATTGGCCAAAGGACCCAAAGGTATGTTTC
GAATGATACTAACATAACATAGAACATTTTCAGGAGGACCCTTGGAGGGTACCGGTAGAAAAAATGAGTA
AAGGAGAAGAACTTTTCACTGGAGTTGTCCCAATTCTTGTTGAATTAGATGGTGATGTTAATGGGCACAA
ATTTTCTGTCAGTGGAGAGGGTGAAGGTGATGCAACATACGGAAAACTTACCCTTAAATTTATTTGCACT
ACTGGAAAACTACCTGTTCCATGGGTAAGTTTAAACATATATATACTAACTAACCCTGATTATTTAAATT
TTCAGCCAACACTTGTCACTACTTTCTGTTATGGTGTTCAATGCTTCTCGAGATACCCAGATCATATGAA
ACGGCATGACTTTTTCAAGAGTGCCATGCCCGAAGGTTATGTACAGGAAAGAACTATATTTTTCAAAGAT
GACGGGAACTACAAGACACGTAAGTTTAAACAGTTCGGTACTAACTAACCATACATATTTAAATTTTCAG
GTGCTGAAGTCAAGTTTGAAGGTGATACCCTTGTTAATAGAATCGAGTTAAAAGGTATTGATTTTAAAGA
AGATGGAAACATTCTTGGACACAAATTGGAATACAACTATAACTCACACAATGTATACATCATGGCAGAC
AAACAAAAGAATGGAATCAAAGTTGTAAGTTTAAACATGATTTTACTAACTAACTAATCTGATTTAAATT
TTCAGAACTTCAAAATTAGACACAACATTGAAGATGGAAGCGTTCAACTAGCAGACCATTATCAACAAAA
TACTCCAATTGGCGATGGCCCTGTCCTTTTACCAGACAACCATTACCTGTCCACACAATCTGCCCTTTCG
AAAGATCCCAACGAAAAGAGAGACCACATGGTCCTTCTTGAGTTTGTAACAGCTGCTGGGATTACACATG
GCATGGATGAACTATACAAATAGCATTCGTAGAATTCCTAGGAATTTATTTTGATAAGTCTCGCGTATTT
TATTTGTAATAATNTTATAATAAGATCAATTTACATTTATACTGATAAAATTGACACAATTACACTTTTT
ATTATAAAATATTTTAAAATATTTCTATCAAAAGGTTTATTTTTGTTTTAAATATAATGGTTTTTTTTGT
AAAAAATACTTATTTCGTTTGATAATCTTTATTCAGAGATTTGAATAATTTTAAATAAAGTAGTTTAGTT
TTCATATAAAAGTTAATGGTATATATAAATATTTAAATAGTAAAGATTGAATCAGTATTCAAAATGACAC
CTAAAAGTTATTCTATTTCTAGCTATAACAATAATAATAAAGATAATTATGATACAGATTTAGAAAAAAA
AATAAGGTTAAATTAATTAATTCTATTTTTAATTAAAATGATTTAAGGGAGTTAAATGAAACAGAAACAG
ATTGGGTCTCTATATATTTAGTTTATGTAATGTTATTTTTTGGTGGAATACAAATAACGGTATATTTTAC
TTCAATGTGGCCATACTTATCAACAATAAATAGTAAGGCAAATGTAGATACTTTAGGGTGGGTTGTAGCA
CTAGTCGGCCGTACGGGCCCTTTCGTCTCGCGCGTTTCGGTGATGACGGTGAAAACCTCTGACACATGCA
GCTCCCGGAGACGGTCACAGCTTGTCTGTAAGCGGATGCCGGGAGCAGACAAGCCCGTCAGGGCGCGTCA
GCGGGTGTTGGCGGGTGTCGGGGCTGGCTTAACTATGCGGCATCAGAGCAGATTGTACTGAGAGTGCACC
ATATGCGGTGTGAAATACCGCACAGATGCGTAAGGAGAAAATACCGCATCAGGCGGCCTTAAGGGCCTCG
TGATACGCCTATTTTTATAGGTTAATGTCATGATAATAATGGTTTCTTAGACGTCAGGTGGCACTTTTCG
GGGAAATGTGCGCGGAACCCCTATTTGTTTATTTTTCTAAATACATTCAAATATGTATCCGCTCATGAGA
CAATAACCCTGATAAATGCTTCAATAATATTGAAAAAGGAAGAGTATGAGTATTCAACATTTCCGTGTCG
CCCTTATTCCCTTTTTTGCGGCATTTTGCCTTCCTGTTTTTGCTCACCCAGAAACGCTGGTGAAAGTAAA
AGATGCTGAAGATCAGTTGGGTGCACGAGTGGGTTACATCGAACTGGATCTCAACAGCGGTAAGATCCTT
GAGAGTTTTCGCCCCGAAGAACGTTTTCCAATGATGAGCACTTTTAAAGTTCTGCTATGTGGCGCGGTAT
TATCCCGTATTGACGCCGGGCAAGAGCAACTCGGTCGCCGCATACACTATTCTCAGAATGACTTGGTTGA
GTACTCACCAGTCACAGAAAAGCATCTTACGGATGGCATGACAGTAAGAGAATTATGCAGTGCTGCCATA
ACCATGAGTGATAACACTGCGGCCAACTTACTTCTGACAACGATCGGAGGACCGAAGGAGCTAACCGCTT
TTTTGCACAACATGGGGGATCATGTAACTCGCCTTGATCGTTGGGAACCGGAGCTGAATGAAGCCATACC
AAACGACGAGCGTGACACCACGATGCCTGTAGCAATGGCAACAACGTTGCGCAAACTATTAACTGGCGAA
CTACTTACTCTAGCTTCCCGGCAACAATTAATAGACTGGATGGAGGCGGATAAAGTTGCAGGACCACTTC
TGCGCTCGGCCCTTCCGGCTGGCTGGTTTATTGCTGATAAATCTGGAGCCGGTGAGCGTGGGTCTCGCGG
TATCATTGCAGCACTGGGGCCAGATGGTAAGCCCTCCCGTATCGTAGTTATCTACACGACGGGGAGTCAG
GCAACTATGGATGAACGAAATAGACAGATCGCTGAGATAGGTGCCTCACTGATTAAGCATTGGTAACTGT
CAGACCAAGTTTACTCATATATACTTTAGATTGATTTAAAACTTCATTTTTAATTTAAAAGGATCTAGGT
GAAGATCCTTTTTGATAATCTCATGACCAAAATCCCTTAACGTGAGTTTTCGTTCCACTGAGCGTCAGAC
CCCGTAGAAAAGATCAAAGGATCTTCTTGAGATCCTTTTTTTCTGCGCGTAATCTGCTGCTTGCAAACAA
AAAAACCACCGCTACCAGCGGTGGTTTGTTTGCCGGATCAAGAGCTACCAACTCTTTTTCCGAAGGTAAC
TGGCTTCAGCAGAGCGCAGATACCAAATACTGTCCTTCTAGTGTAGCCGTAGTTAGGCCACCACTTCAAG
AACTCTGTAGCACCGCCTACATACCTCGCTCTGCTAATCCTGTTACCAGTGGCTGCTGCCAGTGGCGATA
AGTCGTGTCTTACCGGGTTGGACTCAAGACGATAGTTACCGGATAAGGCGCAGCGGTCGGGCTGAACGGG
GGGTTCGTGCACACAGCCCAGCTTGGAGCGAACGACCTACACCGAACTGAGATACCTACAGCGTGAGCAT
TGAGAAAGCGCCACGCTTCCCGAAGGGAGAAAGGCGGACAGGTATCCGGTAAGCGGCAGGGTCGGAACAG
GAGAGCGCACGAGGGAGCTTCCAGGGGGAAACGCCTGGTATCTTTATAGTCCTGTCGGGTTTCGCCACCT
CTGACTTGAGCGTCGATTTTTGTGATGCTCGTCAGGGGGGCGGAGCCTATGGAAAAACGCCAGCAACGCG
GCCTTTTTACGGTTCCTGGCCTTTTGCTGGCCTTTTGCTCACATGTTCTTTCCTGCGTTATCCCCTGATT
CTGTGGATAACCGTATTACCGCCTTTGAGTGAGCTGATACCGCTCGCCGCAGCCGAACGACCGAGCGCAG
CGAGTCAGTGAGCGAGGAAGCGGAAGAGCGCCCAATACGCAAACCGCCTCTCCCCGCGCGTTGGCCGATT
CATTAATGCAGCTGGCACGACAGGTTTCCCGACTGGAAAGCGGGCAGTGAGCGCAACGCAATTAATGTGA
GTTAGCTCACTCATTAGGCACCCCAGGCTTTACACTTTATGCTTCCGGCTCGTATGTTGTGTGGAATTGT
GAGCGGATAACAATTTCACACAGGAAACAGCTATGACCATGATTACGCCAAGCTGTAAGTTTAAACATGA
TCTTACTAACTAACTATTCTCATTTAAATTTTCAGAGCTTAAAAATGGCTGAAATCACTCACAACGATGG
ATACGCTAACAACTTGGAAATGAAAT
Features (pLannotate 1.2.2; 11 found; start..end, strand, type, name):
      1..41      -  misc_feature   MCS (fragment): pUC18/19 multiple cloning site
    137..997     +  CDS            sg25: sg25 is a basic (constitutively fluorescent) green fluorescent protein published in 1997, derived from Aequorea victoria.
   1637..1672    +  CDS            rop (fragment): Rop protein, which maintains plasmids at low copy number; rop
   1774..1873    +  misc_feature   bom (fragment): basis of mobility region from pBR322
   1971..2075    +  promoter       AmpR promoter: bla
   2076..2936    +  CDS            AmpR: β-lactamase; bla; confers resistance to ampicillin, carbenicillin, and related antibiotics
   3107..3695    +  rep_origin     ori: high-copy-number ColE1/pMB1/pBR322/pUC origin of replication
   3878..3970    +  CDS            lacI (fragment): lac repressor; lacI; The lac repressor binds to the lac operator to inhibit transcription in E. coli. This inhibition can be relieved by adding lactose or isopropyl-β-D-thiogalactopyranoside (IPTG).
   3983..4004    +  protein_bind   CAP binding site: CAP binding activates transcription in the presence of cAMP. E. coli catabolite activator protein
   4019..4049    +  promoter       lac promoter: promoter for the E. coli lac operon
   4057..4073    +  protein_bind   lac operator: The lac repressor binds to the lac operator to inhibit transcription in E. coli. This inhibition can be relieved by adding lactose or isopropyl-β-D-thiogalactopyranoside (IPTG). lac repressor encoded by lacI
