[The description below was written by a language model from this plasmid's Addgene catalogue record and pLannotate feature annotations shown in this document.]
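Description:
pAJ01 is a worm expression vector built on pPD95.75, a promoterless GFP plasmid from the 1995 Fire Lab C. elegans vector kit. It has been adapted for transgenesis in the parasitic nematode Strongyloides stercoralis. It is propagated in E. coli using a high-copy ColE1/pUC-type origin and selected with ampicillin through the bla (AmpR) gene and its promoter. Remnants of pUC/pBR322 ancestry are also annotated, including fragments of rop, bom and lacI, plus a lac promoter/operator with a CAP binding site next to a partial pUC multiple cloning site.

The payload is a GFP coding sequence, which the annotation software matched to an Aequorea victoria green variant. According to the catalogue entry, it is followed by a 598 bp 3' UTR from the S. stercoralis era-1 gene, cloned between EcoRI and EagI sites that both remain intact. The feature table does not annotate this UTR. It presumably lies in the unannotated stretch downstream of the GFP reading frame. No eukaryotic promoter is present: the depositor describes the plasmid as a promoterless gfp expression construct, so a promoter of interest would be inserted in the cloning site upstream of GFP.

The associated publications indicate that expression in S. stercoralis depends on endogenous non-coding control elements, and that the era-1 3' UTR serves as a common multifunctional terminator across a family of constructs. pAJ01 therefore acts as a base vector for building promoter::gfp reporters to study cell- and tissue-specific transgene expression in this parasite. The deposited sequence is 4,226 nt, which is shorter than the sum of the listed backbone and insert sizes, consistent with the era-1 UTR replacing a backbone segment rather than being added to it.
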