Addgene plasmid #14908: pAJ01
Depositing lab: James Lok. Depositing organization: University of Pennsylvania. Publication: Strongyloides stercoralis: cell- and tissue-specific transgene expression and co-transformation with vector constructs incorporating a common multifunctional 3' UTR. Junio AB, Li X, Massey HC, Nolan TJ, Todd Lamitina S, Sundaram MV, Lok JB. Exp Parasitol. 2008 Feb . 118(2):253-65. 10.1016/j.exppara.2007.08.018 PubMed 17945217.
Backbone
  Vector backbone: pPD95.75
  Backbone manufacturer: Andrew Fire
  Backbone size w/o insert (bp): 4494
  Vector type: Worm Expression
Growth in bacteria
  Bacterial resistance: Ampicillin, 100 μg/mL
  Growth temperature: 37°C
  Growth strain: DH5alpha
  Copy number: Unknown
Gene/Insert
  Gene/Insert name: strongyloides stercoralis era-1 3' UTR (alt name: era-1 3' UTR)
  Species: S. stercoralis (nematode)
  Insert size (bp): 598
  GenBank ID: DQ333399
  Cloning method: Restriction Enzyme; 5′ cloning site EcoRI (not destroyed); 3′ cloning site EagI (not destroyed)
  Sequencing primers: 5′ M13 forward
Terms and licenses: Academic/Nonprofit Terms; Industry Terms: Not Available to Industry
Depositor comments: Promoterless gfp expression construct with era-1 3' UTR. See Fire Lab C. elegans Vector Kit 1995 Documetation. PAPER:Int J Parasitol. 2006 May 31;36(6):671-9. Epub 2006 Feb 7 Successful transgenesis of the parasitic nematode Strongyloides stercoralis requires endogenous non-coding control elements.
How to cite: pAJ01 was a gift from James Lok (Addgene plasmid # 14908 ; http://n2t.net/addgene:14908 ; RRID:Addgene_14908)
