>Addgene plasmid #14908 | pAJ01 | addgene partial sequence | sequence record 89385 | GFP-F 5'-GGTCCTTCTTGAGTTTGTAAC-3'
ACTATACAAATAGCATTCGTAGAATTCCTAGGAATTTATTTTGATAAGTCTCGCGTATTTTATTTGTAAT
AATCTTTTTATAAGATCAATTTACATTTATACTGATAAAATTGACACAATTACACTTTTTATTATAAAAT
ATTTTAAAATATTTCTATCAAAAGGTTTATTTTTGTTTTAAATATAATGGTTTTTTTTGTAAAAAATACT
TATTTCGTTTGATAATCTTTATTCAGAGATTTGAATAATTTTAAATAAAGTAGTTTAGTTTTCATATAAA
AGTTAATGGTATATATAAATATTTAAATAGTAAAGATTGAATCAGTATTCAAAATGACACCTAAAAGTTA
TTCTATTTCTAGCTATAACAATAATAATAAAGATAATTATGATACAGATTTAGAAAAAAAAATAAGGTTA
AATTAATTAATTCTATTTTTAATTAAAATGATTTAAGGGAGTTAAATGAAACAGAAACAGATTGGGTCTC
TATATATTTAGTTTATGTAATGTTATTTTTTGGTGGAATACAAATAACGGTATATTTTACTTCAATGTGG
CCATACTTATCAACAATAAATAGTAAGGCAAATGTAGATACTTTAGGGTGGGTTGTAGCACTAGTCGGCC
GTACGGGCCCTTTCGTCTCGCGCGTTTCGGTGATGACGGTGAAAACCTCTGACACATGCAGCTCCCGGAG
ACGGTCACAGCTTGTCTGTAAGCGGATGCCGGGAGCAGACAAGCCCGTCAGGGCGCGTCAGCGGGTGTTG
GCGGGTGTCGGGGCTGGCTTAACTATGCGGCATCAGAGCAGATTGTACTGAGAGTGCACCATATGCGGTG
TGAAATACCGCACAGATGCGTAAGGAGAAA
