>Addgene plasmid #14908 | pAJ01 | addgene partial sequence | sequence record 89386 | Amp-R 5'-ATAATACCGCGCCACATAGC-3'
GGGCGAAAACTCTCAAGGATCTTACCGCTGTTGAGATCCAGTTCGATGTAACCCACTCGTGCACCCAACT
GATCTTCAGCATCTTTTACTTTCACCAGCGTTTCTGGGTGAGCAAAAACAGGAAGGCAAAATGCCGCAAA
AAAGGGAATAAGGGCGACACGGAAATGTTGAATACTCATACTCTTCCTTTTTCAATATTATTGAAGCATT
TATCAGGGTTATTGTCTCATGAGCGGATACATATTTGAATGTATTTAGAAAAATAAACAAATAGGGGTTC
CGCGCACATTTCCCCGAAAAGTGCCACCTGACGTCTAAGAAACCATTATTATCATGACATTAACCTATAA
AAATAGGCGTATCACGAGGCCCTTAAGGCCGCCTGATGCGGTATTTTCTCCTTACGCATCTGTGCGGTAT
TTCACACCGCATATGGTGCACTCTCAGTACAATCTGCTCTGATGCCGCATAGTTAAGCCAGCCCCGACAC
CCGCCAACACCCGCTGACGCGCCCTGACGGGCTTGTCTGCTCCCGGCATCCGCTTACAGACAAGCTGTGA
CCGTCTCCGGGAGCTGCATGTGTCAGAGGTTTTCACCGTCATCACCGAAACGCGCGAGACGAAAGGGCCC
GTACGGCCGACTAGTGCTACAACCCACCCTAAAGTATCTACATTTGCCTTACTATTTATTGTTGATAAGT
ATGGCCACATTGAAGTAAAATATACCGTTATTTGTATTCCACCAAAAAATAACATTACATAAACTAAATA
TATAGAGACCCAATCTGTTTCTGTTTCATTTAACTCCCTTAAATCATTTTAATTAAAAATAGAATTAATT
AATTTAACCTTATTTTTTTTTCTAAATCTGTA
