>Addgene plasmid #14908 | pAJ01 | addgene partial sequence | sequence record 89388 | M13pUC-Rev 5'-AGCGGATAACAATTTCACACAGG-3'
TAAAAATGGCTGAAATCACTCACAACGATGGATACGCTAACAACTTGGAAATGAAATAAGCTTGCATGCC
TGCAGGTCGACTCTAGAGGATCCCCGGGATTGGCCAAAGGACCCAAAGGTATGTTTCGAATGATACTAAC
ATAACATAGAACATTTTCAGGAGGACCCTTGGAGGGTACCGGTAGAAAAAATGAGTAAAGGAGAAGAACT
TTTCACTGGAGTTGTCCCAATTCTTGTTGAATTAGATGGTGATGTTAATGGGCACAAATTTTCTGTCAGT
GGAGAGGGTGAAGGTGATGCAACATACGGAAAACTTACCCTTAAATTTATTTGCACTACTGGAAAACTAC
CTGTTCCATGGGTAAGTTTAAACATATATATACTAACTAACCCTGATTATTTAAATTTTCAGCCAACACT
TGTCACTACTTTCTGTTATGGTGTTCAATGCTTCTCGAGATACCCAGATCATATGAAACGGCATGACTTT
TTCAAGAGTGCCATGCCCGAAGGTTATGTACAGGAAAGAACTATATTTTTCAAAGATGACGGGAACTACA
AGACACGTAAGTTTAAACAGTTCGGTACTAACTAACCATACATATTTAAATTTTCAGGTGCTGAAGTCAA
GTTTGAAGGTGATACCCTTGTTAATAGAATCGAGTTAAAAGGTATTGATTTTAAAGAAGATGGAAACATT
CTTGGACACAAATTGGAATACAACTATAACTCACACAATGTATACATCATGGCAGACAAACAAAAGAATG
GAATCAAAGTTGTAAGTTTAAACATGATTTTACTAACTAAC
